>Addgene plasmid #238703 | NanoLuc-JAK3 Vector | addgene full sequence | sequence record 479786 | Addgene NGS Result
TCAATATTGGCCATTAGCCATATTATTCATTGGTTATATAGCATAAATCAATATTGGCTATTGGCCATTG
CATACGTTGTATCTATATCATAATATGTACATTTATATTGGCTCATGTCCAATATGACCGCCATGTTGGC
ATTGATTATTGACTAGTTATTAATAGTAATCAATTACGGGGTCATTAGTTCATAGCCCATATATGGAGTT
CCGCGTTACATAACTTACGGTAAATGGCCCGCCTGGCTGACCGCCCAACGACCCCCGCCCATTGACGTCA
ATAATGACGTATGTTCCCATAGTAACGCCAATAGGGACTTTCCATTGACGTCAATGGGTGGAGTATTTAC
GGTAAACTGCCCACTTGGCAGTACATCAAGTGTATCATATGCCAAGTCCGCCCCCTATTGACGTCAATGA
CGGTAAATGGCCCGCCTGGCATTATGCCCAGTACATGACCTTACGGGACTTTCCTACTTGGCAGTACATC
TACGTATTAGTCATCGCTATTACCATGGTGATGCGGTTTTGGCAGTACACCAATGGGCGTGGATAGCGGT
TTGACTCACGGGGATTTCCAAGTCTCCACCCCATTGACGTCAATGGGAGTTTGTTTTGGCACCAAAATCA
ACGGGACTTTCCAAAATGTCGTAATAACCCCGCCCCGTTGACGCAAATGGGCGGTAGGCGTGTACGGTGG
GAGGTCTATATAAGCAGAGCTGGTTTAGTGAACCGTCAGATCACTAGAAGCTTTATTGCGGTAGTTTATC
ACAGTTAAATTGCTAACGCAGTCAGTGCTTCTGACACAACAGTCTCGAACTTAAGCTGCAGAAGTTGGTC
GTGAGGCACTGGGCAGGTAAGTATCAAGGTTACAAGACAGGTTTAAGGAGACCAATAGAAACTGGGCTTG
TCGAGACAGAGAAGACTCTTGCGTTTCTGATAGGCACCTATTGGTCTTACTGACATCCACTTTGCCTTTC
TCTCCACAGGTGTCCACTCCCAGTTCAATTACAGCTCTTAAGGCTAGAGTATTAATACGACTCACTATAG
GGCTAGCGCTCACCATGGTCTTCACACTCGAAGATTTCGTTGGGGACTGGCGACAGACAGCCGGCTACAA
CCTGGACCAAGTCCTTGAACAGGGAGGTGTGTCCAGTTTGTTTCAGAATCTCGGGGTGTCCGTAACTCCG
ATCCAAAGGATTGTCCTGAGCGGTGAAAATGGGCTGAAGATCGACATCCATGTCATCATCCCGTATGAAG
GTCTGAGCGGCGACCAAATGGGCCAGATCGAAAAAATTTTTAAGGTGGTGTACCCTGTGGATGATCATCA
CTTTAAGGTGATCCTGCACTATGGCACACTGGTAATCGACGGGGTTACGCCGAACATGATCGACTATTTC
GGACGGCCGTATGAAGGCATCGCCGTGTTCGACGGCAAAAAGATCACTGTAACAGGGACCCTGTGGAACG
GCAACAAAATTATCGACGAGCGCCTGATCAACCCCGACGGCTCCCTGCTGTTCCGAGTAACCATCAACGG
AGTGACCGGCTGGCGGCTGTGCGAACGCATTCTGGCGGGCTCGAGCGGCGCGATCGCCATGGCACCTCCA
AGTGAAGAGACGCCCCTGATCCCTCAGCGTTCATGCAGCCTCTTGTCCACGGAGGCTGGTGCCCTGCATG
TGCTGCTGCCCGCTCGGGGCCCCGGGCCCCCCCAGCGCCTATCTTTCTCCTTTGGGGACCACTTGGCTGA
GGACCTGTGCGTGCAGGCTGCCAAGGCCAGCGGCATCCTGCCTGTGTACCACTCCCTCTTTGCTCTGGCC
ACGGAGGACCTGTCCTGCTGGTTCCCCCCGAGCCACATCTTCTCCGTGGAGGATGCCAGCACCCAAGTCC
TGCTGTACAGGATTCGCTTTTACTTCCCCAATTGGTTTGGGCTGGAGAAGTGCCACCGCTTCGGGCTACG
CAAGGATTTGGCCAGTGCTATCCTTGACCTGCCAGTCCTGGAGCACCTCTTTGCCCAGCACCGCAGTGAC
CTGGTGAGTGGGCGCCTCCCCGTGGGCCTCAGTCTCAAGGAGCAGGGTGAGTGTCTCAGCCTGGCCGTGT
TGGACCTGGCCCGGATGGCGCGAGAGCAGGCCCAGCGGCCGGGAGAGCTGCTGAAGACTGTCAGCTACAA
GGCCTGCCTACCCCCAAGCCTGCGCGACCTGATCCAGGGCCTGAGCTTCGTGACGCGGAGGCGTATTCGG
AGGACGGTGCGCAGAGCCCTGCGCCGCGTGGCCGCCTGCCAGGCAGACCGGCACTCGCTCATGGCCAAGT
ACATCATGGACCTGGAGCGGCTGGATCCAGCCGGGGCCGCCGAGACCTTCCACGTGGGCCTCCCTGGGGC
CCTTGGTGGCCACGACGGGCTGGGGCTGCTCCGCGTGGCTGGTGACGGCGGCATCGCCTGGACCCAGGGA
GAACAGGAGGTCCTCCAGCCCTTCTGCGACTTTCCAGAAATCGTAGACATTAGCATCAAGCAGGCCCCGC
GCGTTGGCCCGGCCGGAGAGCACCGCCTGGTCACTGTTACCAGGACAGACAACCAGATTTTAGAGGCCGA
GTTCCCAGGGCTGCCCGAGGCTCTGTCGTTCGTGGCGCTCGTGGACGGCTACTTCCGGCTGACCACGGAC
TCCCAGCACTTCTTCTGCAAGGAGGTGGCACCGCCGAGGCTGCTGGAGGAAGTGGCCGAGCAGTGCCACG
GCCCCATCACTCTGGACTTTGCCATCAACAAGCTCAAGACTGGGGGCTCACGTCCTGGCTCCTATGTTCT
CCGCCGCAGCCCCCAGGACTTTGACAGCTTCCTCCTCACTGTCTGTGTCCAGAACCCCCTTGGTCCTGAT
TATAAGGGCTGCCTCATCCGGCGCAGCCCCACAGGAACCTTCCTTCTGGTTGGCCTCAGCCGACCCCACA
GCAGTCTTCGAGAGCTCCTGGCAACCTGCTGGGATGGGGGGCTGCACGTAGATGGGGTGGCAGTGACCCT
CACTTCCTGCTGTATCCCCAGACCCAAAGAAAAGTCCAACCTGATCGTGGTCCAGAGAGGTCACAGCCCA
CCCACATCATCCTTGGTTCAGCCCCAATCCCAATACCAGCTGAGTCAGATGACATTTCACAAGATCCCTG
CTGACAGCCTGGAGTGGCATGAGAACCTGGGCCATGGGTCCTTCACCAAGATTTACCGGGGCTGTCGCCA
TGAGGTGGTGGATGGGGAGGCCCGAAAGACAGAGGTGCTGCTGAAGGTCATGGATGCCAAGCACAAGAAC
TGCATGGAGTCATTCCTGGAAGCAGCGAGCTTGATGAGCCAAGTGTCGTACCGGCATCTCGTGCTGCTCC
ACGGCGTGTGCATGGCTGGAGACAGCACCATGGTGCAGGAATTTGTACACCTGGGGGCCATAGACATGTA
TCTGCGAAAACGTGGCCACCTGGTGCCAGCCAGCTGGAAGCTGCAGGTGGTCAAACAGCTGGCCTACGCC
CTCAACTATCTGGAGGACAAAGGCCTGCCCCATGGCAATGTCTCTGCCCGGAAGGTGCTCCTGGCTCGGG
AGGGGGCTGATGGGAGCCCGCCCTTCATCAAGCTGAGTGACCCTGGGGTCAGCCCCGCTGTGTTAAGCCT
GGAGATGCTCACCGACAGGATCCCCTGGGTGGCCCCCGAGTGTCTCCGGGAGGCGCAGACACTTAGCTTG
GAAGCTGACAAGTGGGGCTTCGGCGCCACGGTCTGGGAAGTGTTTAGTGGCGTCACCATGCCCATCAGTG
CCCTGGATCCTGCTAAGAAACTCCAATTTTATGAGGACCGGCAGCAGCTGCCGGCCCCCAAGTGGACAGA
GCTGGCCCTGCTGATTCAACAGTGCATGGCCTATGAGCCGGTCCAGAGGCCCTCCTTCCGAGCCGTCATT
CGTGACCTCAATAGCCTCATCTCTTCAGACTATGAGCTCCTCTCAGACCCCACACCTGGTGCCCTGGCAC
CTCGTGATGGGCTGTGGAATGGTGCCCAGCTCTATGCCTGCCAAGACCCCACGATCTTCGAGGAGAGACA
CCTCAAGTACATCTCACAGCTGGGCAAGGGCAACTTTGGCAGCGTGGAGCTGTGCCGCTATGACCCGCTA
GGCGACAATACAGGTGCCCTGGTGGCCGTGAAACAGCTGCAGCACAGCGGGCCAGACCAGCAGAGGGACT
TTCAGCGGGAGATTCAGATCCTCAAAGCACTGCACAGTGATTTCATTGTCAAGTATCGTGGTGTCAGCTA
TGGCCCGGGCCGCCAGAGCCTGCGGCTGGTCATGGAGTACCTGCCCAGCGGCTGCTTGCGCGACTTCCTG
CAGCGGCACCGCGCGCGCCTCGATGCCAGCCGCCTCCTTCTCTATTCCTCGCAGATCTGCAAGGGCATGG
AGTACCTGGGCTCCCGCCGCTGCGTGCACCGCGACCTGGCCGCCCGAAACATCCTCGTGGAGAGCGAGGC
ACACGTCAAGATCGCTGACTTCGGCCTAGCTAAGCTGCTGCCGCTTGACAAAGACTACTACGTGGTCCGC
GAGCCAGGCCAGAGCCCCATTTTCTGGTATGCCCCCGAATCCCTCTCGGACAACATCTTCTCTCGCCAGT
CAGACGTCTGGAGCTTCGGGGTCGTCCTGTACGAGCTCTTCACCTACTGCGACAAAAGCTGCAGCCCCTC
GGCCGAGTTCCTGCGGATGATGGGATGTGAGCGGGATGTCCCCGCCCTCTGCCGCCTCTTGGAACTGCTG
GAGGAGGGCCAGAGGCTGCCGGCGCCTCCTGCCTGCCCTGCTGAGGTTCACGAGCTCATGAAGCTGTGCT
GGGCCCCTAGCCCACAGGACCGGCCATCATTCAGCGCCCTGGGCCCCCAGCTGGACATGCTGTGGAGCGG
AAGCCGGGGGTGTGAGACTCATGCCTTCACTGCTCACCCAGAGGGCAAACACCACTCCCTGTCCTTTTCA
GTTTAAACGAATTCGGGCTCGGTACCCGGGGATCCTCTAGAGTCGACCTGCAGGCATGCAAGCTGATCCG
GCTGCTAACAAAGCCCGAAAGGAAGCTGAGTTGGCTGCTGCCACCGCTGAGCAATAACTAGCATAACCCC
TTGGGGCGGCCGCTTCGAGCAGACATGATAAGATACATTGATGAGTTTGGACAAACCACAACTAGAATGC
AGTGAAAAAAATGCTTTATTTGTGAAATTTGTGATGCTATTGCTTTATTTGTAACCATTATAAGCTGCAA
TAAACAAGTTAACAACAACAATTGCATTCATTTTATGTTTCAGGTTCAGGGGGAGATGTGGGAGGTTTTT
TTAAGCAAGTAAAACCTCTACAAATGTGGTAAAATCGAATTTTAACAAAATATTAACGCTTACAATTTCC
TGATGCGGTATTTTCTCCTTACGCATCTGTGCGGTATTTCACACCGCATACGCGGATCTGCGCAGCACCA
TGGCCTGAAATAACCTCTGAAAGAGGAACTTGGTTAGGTACCTTCTGAGGCGGAAAGAACCAGCTGTGGA
ATGTGTGTCAGTTAGGGTGTGGAAAGTCCCCAGGCTCCCCAGCAGGCAGAAGTATGCAAAGCATGCATCT
CAATTAGTCAGCAACCAGGTGTGGAAAGTCCCCAGGCTCCCCAGCAGGCAGAAGTATGCAAAGCATGCAT
CTCAATTAGTCAGCAACCATAGTCCCGCCCCTAACTCCGCCCATCCCGCCCCTAACTCCGCCCAGTTCCG
CCCATTCTCCGCCCCATGGCTGACTAATTTTTTTTATTTATGCAGAGGCCGAGGCCGCCTCGGCCTCTGA
GCTATTCCAGAAGTAGTGAGGAGGCTTTTTTGGAGGCCTAGGCTTTTGCAAAAAGCTTAATTAACTGTTG
ACAATTAATCATCGGCATAGTATATCGGCATAGTATAATACGACAAGGTGAGGAACTAAACCCAGGAGGC
AGATCATGATTGAACAAGATGGATTGCACGCAGGTTCTCCGGCCGCTTGGGTGGAGAGGCTATTCGGCTA
TGACTGGGCACAACAGACAATCGGCTGCTCTGATGCCGCCGTGTTCCGGCTGTCAGCGCAGGGGCGCCCG
GTTCTTTTTGTCAAGACCGACCTGTCCGGTGCCCTGAATGAACTGCAGGACGAGGCAGCGCGGCTATCGT
GGCTGGCCACGACGGGCGTTCCTTGCGCAGCTGTGCTCGACGTTGTCACTGAAGCGGGAAGGGACTGGCT
GCTATTGGGCGAAGTGCCGGGGCAGGATCTCCTGTCATCTCACCTTGCTCCTGCCGAGAAAGTATCCATC
ATGGCTGATGCAATGCGGCGGCTGCATACGCTTGATCCGGCTACCTGCCCATTCGACCACCAAGCGAAAC
ATCGCATCGAGCGAGCACGTACTCGGATGGAAGCCGGTCTTGTCGATCAGGATGATCTGGACGAAGAGCA
TCAGGGGCTCGCGCCAGCCGAACTGTTCGCCAGGCTCAAGGCGCGCATGCCCGACGGCGAGGATCTCGTC
GTGACCCATGGCGATGCCTGCTTGCCGAATATCATGGTGGAAAATGGCCGCTTTTCTGGATTCATCGACT
GTGGCCGGCTGGGTGTGGCGGACCGCTATCAGGACATAGCGTTGGCTACCCGTGATATTGCTGAAGAGCT
TGGCGGCGAATGGGCTGACCGCTTCCTCGTGCTTTACGGTATCGCCGCTCCCGATTCGCAGCGCATCGCC
TTCTATCGCCTTCTTGACGAGTTCTTCTGAGCGGGACTCTGGGGTTCGAAATGACCGACCAAGCGACGCC
CAACCTGCCATCACGATGGCCGCAATAAAATATCTTTATTTTCATTACATCTGTGTGTTGGTTTTTTGTG
TGAATCGATAGCGATAAGGATCCGCTCATGCGATGATAAGCTGTCAAACATGAGAATTACAACTTATATC
GTATGGGGCTGACTTCAGGTGCTACATTTGAAGAGATAAATTGCACTGAAATCTAGAAATATTTTATCTG
ATTAATAAGATGATCTTCTTGAGATCGTTTTGGTCTGCGCGTAATCTCTTGCTCTGAAAACGAAAAAACC
GCCTTGCAGGGCGGTTTTTCGAAGGTTCTCTGAGCTACCAACTCTTTGAACCGAGGTAACTGGCTTGGAG
GAGCGCAGTCACCAAAACTTGTCCTTTCAGTTTAGCCTTAACCGGCGCATGACTTCAAGACTAACTCCTC
TAAATCAATTACCAGTGGCTGCTGCCAGTGGTGCTTTTGCATGTCTTTCCGGGTTGGACTCAAGACGATA
GTTACCGGATAAGGCGCAGCGGTCGGACTGAACGGGGGGTTCGTGCATACAGTCCAGCTTGGAGCGAACT
GCCTACCCGGAACTGAGTGTCAGGCGTGGAATGAGACAAACGCGGCCATAACAGCGGAATGACACCGGTA
AACCGAAAGGCAGGAACAGGAGAGCGCACGAGGGAGCCGCCAGGGGGAAACGCCTGGTATCTTTATAGTC
CTGTCGGGTTTCGCCACCACTGATTTGAGCGTCAGATTTCGTGATGCTTGTCAGGGGGGCGGAGCCTATG
GAAAAACGGCTTTGCCGCGGCCCTCTCACTTCCCTGTTAAGTATCTTCCTGGCATCTTCCAGGAAATCTC
CGCCCCGTTCGTAAGCCATTTCCGCTCGCCGCAGTCGAACGACCGAGCGTAGCGAGTCAGTGAGCGAGGA
AGCGGAATATATCCTGTATCACATATTCTGCTGACGCACCGGTGCAGCCTTTTTTCTCCTGCCACATGAA
GCACTTCACTGACACCCTCATCAGTGCCAACATAGTAAGCCAGTATACACTCCGCTAGCGCTGATGTCCG
GCGGTGCTTTTGCCGTTACGCACCACCCCGTCATGAGATTACGCGTTTTAGCGGTGCGTACAATTAAGGG
ATTATGGTAAATCCACTTACTGTCTGCCCTCGTAGCCATCGAGATAAACCGCAGTACTCCGGCCACGATG
CGTCCGGCGTAGAGGATCGAGATCT
Features (pLannotate 1.2.2; 23 found; start..end, strand, type, name):
    140..517     +  enhancer       CMV enhancer: human cytomegalovirus immediate early enhancer
    519..718     +  promoter       CMV promoter: human cytomegalovirus (CMV) immediate early promoter
    857..989     +  intron         chimeric intron: chimera between introns from human β-globin and immunoglobulin heavy chain genes
   1033..1051    +  promoter       T7 promoter: promoter for bacteriophage T7 RNA polymerase
   1065..1577    +  CDS            Nluc: NanoLuc® luciferase human codon-optimized
   1599..4970    +  CDS            JAK3: JAK3_HUMAN - Experimental evidence at protein level: Swiss-Prot protein existence level 1. Non-receptor tyrosine kinase involved in various processes such as cell growth, development, or differentiation. Mediates essential signaling events in both innate and adaptive immunity and plays a crucial role in hematopoiesis during T-cells development. In the cytoplasm, plays a pivotal role in signal transduction via its association with type I receptors sharing the common subunit gamma such as IL2R, IL4R, IL7R, IL9R, IL15R and IL21R. Following ligand binding to cell surface receptors, phosphorylates
   4979..5034    +  misc_feature   MCS: pUC18/19 multiple cloning site
   5041..5090    +  CDS            SET1 (fragment): solubility-enhancement tag derived from T7 phage gene 10B
   5098..5117    +  terminator     T7 terminator (fragment): transcription terminator for bacteriophage T7 RNA polymerase
   5139..5260    -  polyA_signal   SV40 poly(A) signal: SV40 polyadenylation signal
   5283..5351    -  CDS            large T antigen (fragment): large T antigen from SV40 (simian virus 40)
   5356..5388    +  rep_origin     M13 ori (fragment): M13 bacteriophage origin of replication; arrow indicates direction of (+) strand synthesis
   5389..5440    -  misc_feature   bom (fragment): basis of mobility region from pBR322
   5505..5862    +  promoter       SV40 promoter: SV40 enhancer and early promoter
   5877..5924    +  promoter       EM7 promoter: synthetic bacterial promoter&nbsp
   5956..6747    +  CDS            neo: KKA2_KLEPN - Also known as kan, nptII. Experimental evidence at protein level: Swiss-Prot protein existence level 1. Resistance to kanamycin, neomycin, paromomycin, ribostamycin, butirosin and gentamicin B. From Klebsiella pneumoniae.
   6814..6862    +  polyA_signal   poly(A) signal: synthetic polyadenylation signal
   6891..6907    -  promoter       tet promoter (fragment): E. coli promoter for tetracycline efflux protein gene
   7019..7564    +  rep_origin     p15A ori: Plasmids containing the medium-copy-number p15A origin of replication can be propagated in E. coli cells that contain a second plasmid with the ColE1 origin.
   7652..7707    +  rep_origin     RSF ori (fragment): Plasmids containing the RSF 1030 origin of replication can be propagated in E. coli cells that contain additional plasmids with compatible origins.
   7806..7832    -  misc_feature   bom (fragment): basis of mobility region from pBR322
   7826..7873    -  mobile_element IS1 (fragment): prokaryotic transposable element IS1
   7881..7952    +  misc_feature   cer region (fragment): ColE1-derived recombination site that helps to maintain plasmids as monomers
