[The description below was written by a language model from this plasmid's Addgene catalogue record and pLannotate feature annotations shown in this document.]
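Description:
NanoLuc-JAK3 Vector is a mammalian expression plasmid of about 8.0 kb, built on the pFN31K Nluc CMV-neo Flexi backbone, that expresses full-length, unmutated human JAK3 fused at its N terminus to NanoLuc luciferase. Transcription is driven by the human cytomegalovirus immediate-early enhancer and promoter, followed by a chimeric β-globin/immunoglobulin heavy-chain intron that generally improves mRNA processing and expression. A T7 promoter sits just upstream of the coding region and would also allow in vitro transcription of the fusion. The human codon-optimised Nluc open reading frame is followed after a short linker by the JAK3 coding sequence. Downstream lie a short multiple cloning site remnant, a T7 terminator fragment and an SV40 polyadenylation signal, which is annotated on the reverse strand.

A single neo (nptII) gene provides selection in both hosts. It is preceded by the SV40 enhancer/early promoter and the bacterial EM7 promoter in tandem and is followed by a synthetic poly(A) signal, so it confers neomycin-class selection in mammalian cells and kanamycin resistance in E. coli. The annotation software identifies the replication origin as p15A, usually regarded as medium-copy, with small RSF, bom and cer fragments nearby, whereas the catalogue entry lists the plasmid as high copy. Several other short hits (SET1, large T antigen, M13 ori, IS1, tet promoter) are fragments and probably not functional parts.

JAK3 is a non-receptor tyrosine kinase that signals downstream of cytokine receptors sharing the common gamma chain. The record does not state an application. A bright NanoLuc fusion of this kind suits luminescence-based detection of the kinase in transfected cells, including energy-transfer assays in which NanoLuc serves as the donor.
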