Addgene plasmid #238703: NanoLuc-JAK3 Vector
Depositing lab: Promega Corporation.
Backbone
  Vector backbone: pFN31K Nluc CMV-neo Flexi(R) Vector
  Vector type: Mammalian Expression
  Selectable markers: Neomycin
Growth in bacteria
  Bacterial resistance: Kanamycin, 50 μg/mL
  Growth temperature: 37°C
  Growth strain: DH5alpha
  Copy number: High Copy
Gene/Insert
  Gene/Insert name: JAK3
  Species: H. sapiens (human)
  Mutation: None
  Entrez Gene: JAK3 (a.k.a. JAK-3, JAK3_HUMAN, JAKL, L-JAK, LJAK)
  Promoter: CMV
  Tag / fusion protein: NanoLuc (R) (N terminal on backbone)
  Cloning method: Other
How to cite: NanoLuc-JAK3 Vector was a gift from Promega Corporation (Addgene plasmid # 238703 ; http://n2t.net/addgene:238703 ; RRID:Addgene_238703)
